Addgene plasmid #210665: pTT3-ecdCD80-ST3-His
Purpose: Expression of the extracellular domain of human CD80 fused to Spytag003 + Histag in HEK293 (or similar)
Depositing lab: Omer Dushek. Depositing organization: University of Oxford. Publication: Using CombiCells, a platform for titration and combinatorial display of cell surface ligands, to study T-cell antigen sensitivity modulation by accessory receptors. Patel A, Andre V, Eguiguren SB, Barton MI, Burton J, Denham EM, Pettmann J, Morch AM, Kutuzov MA, Siller-Farfan JA, Dustin ML, van der Merwe PA, Dushek O. EMBO J. 2024 Jan;43(1):132-150. doi: 10.1038/s44318-023-00012-1. Epub 2023 Dec 18. PubMed 38177315.
Backbone
  Vector backbone: pTT3
  Backbone size w/o insert (bp): 5957
  Total vector size (bp): 6749
  Vector type: Mammalian Expression
Growth in bacteria
  Bacterial resistance: Ampicillin, 100 μg/mL
  Growth temperature: 37°C
  Growth strain: DH5alpha
  Copy number: High Copy
Gene/Insert
  Gene/Insert name: Extracellular domain of human CD80 fused to Spytag003 and Histag (alt names: CD80; B7-1)
  Species: H. sapiens (human)
  Insert size (bp): 792
  Entrez Gene: CD80 (a.k.a. B7, B7-1, B7.1, BB1, CD28LG, CD28LG1, LAB7)
  Promoter: CMV
  Tag / fusion protein: Spytag003 (C terminal on insert); Histag (C terminal on insert)
  Cloning method: Gibson Cloning
  Sequencing primers: 5′ ATGGGACACACAAGAAGGCAGG; 3′ ATGGTGATGATGATGATGTTTATACCTCTTATAGGC
Terms and licenses: Academic/Nonprofit Terms; Industry Terms: Not Available to Industry
Depositor comments: Please visit https://www.biorxiv.org/content/10.1101/2023.06.15.545075v2 for bioRxiv preprint
How to cite: pTT3-ecdCD80-ST3-His was a gift from Omer Dushek (Addgene plasmid # 210665 ; http://n2t.net/addgene:210665 ; RRID:Addgene_210665)
