[The description below was written by a language model from this plasmid's Addgene catalogue record and pLannotate feature annotations shown in this document.]
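Description:
pTT3-ecdCD80-ST3-His is a 6,749 bp mammalian expression plasmid built on the pTT3 backbone for transient production of a soluble, tagged form of human CD80 (B7-1) in HEK293 or similar cells. In bacteria it is maintained through a high-copy ColE1/pUC-type origin and selected with ampicillin via the β-lactamase gene. The backbone also carries a fragment of the Epstein-Barr virus oriP, an element that supports episomal retention of plasmids in cells supplying EBNA1. No mammalian selection marker is annotated. Short lac, tet and bla fragments near the end of the map appear to be backbone remnants.

The expression cassette is driven by the human CMV immediate-early enhancer and promoter. These are followed by adenovirus-derived leader and splice elements and a chimeric intron fragment, sequences of the kind generally used to improve mRNA processing and translation. The antisense "PTP" hit in this region most likely reflects that adenoviral leader sequence rather than a real coding payload. A fragment of a mouse IgH signal sequence is annotated just upstream of the insert, although the record does not make clear whether it is in frame with CD80. The 792 bp insert, assembled by Gibson cloning, encodes the CD80 extracellular domain fused at its C terminus to SpyTag003 and then a His tag; these tags are listed in the catalogue but not separately annotated in the feature table. A rabbit β-globin polyadenylation signal terminates the transcript.

The His tag allows affinity purification of the protein, while SpyTag003 forms a covalent isopeptide bond with a SpyCatcher003 partner. According to the associated publication, this supports titratable and combinatorial display of ligands on cell surfaces to study how accessory receptors modulate T-cell antigen sensitivity.
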