Features (pLannotate 1.2.2; 18 found; start..end, strand, type, name):
    154..533     +  enhancer       CMV enhancer: human cytomegalovirus immediate early enhancer
    535..734     +  promoter       CMV promoter: human cytomegalovirus (CMV) immediate early promoter
    802..840     +  misc_feature   Ad SA (fragment): adenovirus major late transcript splice acceptor (Friedrich and Soriano, 1991)
    873..1082    -  CDS            PTP (fragment): TERM_ADE02 - Experimental evidence at protein level: Swiss-Prot protein existence level 1. Protein covalently bound to the viral DNA that acts as a primer for viral genomic replication by DNA strand displacement. Assembles on the viral origin of replication in an initiation complex with viral polymerase, DBP, host NFIA and host POU2F1/OCT1. During initiation, the polymerase covalently couples the first dCTP with Ser- 580 of pTP. The terminal protein stimulates the template activity over 20 fold compared to protein-free templates. Neo-synthesized viral genomes are linked to two preterminal prot
   1113..1202    +  intron         chimeric intron (fragment): chimera between introns from adenovirus and immunoglobulin heavy chain genes
   1221..1267    +  CDS            IgH signal sequence (fragment): signal sequence from the mouse immunoglobulin heavy chain variable region
   1308..2033    +  CDS            CD80 (fragment): CD80_HUMAN - Also known as CD28LG, CD28LG1, LAB7. Experimental evidence at protein level: Swiss-Prot protein existence level 1. (Microbial infection) Acts as a receptor for adenovirus subgroup B. From Homo sapiens (Human).
   2129..2184    +  polyA_signal   β-globin poly(A) signal: rabbit β-globin polyadenylation signal (Gil and Proudfoot, 1987)
   2698..4379    -  rep_origin     oriP (fragment): Epstein-Barr virus oriP replication origin (Yates et al., 2000)
   4506..4610    +  promoter       AmpR promoter: bla
   4611..5471    +  CDS            AmpR: β-lactamase; bla; confers resistance to ampicillin, carbenicillin, and related antibiotics
   5642..6230    +  rep_origin     ori: high-copy-number ColE1/pMB1/pBR322/pUC origin of replication
   6413..6505    +  CDS            lacI (fragment): lac repressor; lacI; The lac repressor binds to the lac operator to inhibit transcription in E. coli. This inhibition can be relieved by adding lactose or isopropyl-β-D-thiogalactopyranoside (IPTG).
   6518..6539    +  protein_bind   CAP binding site: CAP binding activates transcription in the presence of cAMP. E. coli catabolite activator protein
   6554..6584    +  promoter       lac promoter: promoter for the E. coli lac operon
   6592..6608    +  protein_bind   lac operator: The lac repressor binds to the lac operator to inhibit transcription in E. coli. This inhibition can be relieved by adding lactose or isopropyl-β-D-thiogalactopyranoside (IPTG). lac repressor encoded by lacI
   6678..6694    +  promoter       tet promoter (fragment): E. coli promoter for tetracycline efflux protein gene
   6704..6729    -  CDS            bla(M) (fragment): β-lactamase lacking the signal sequence; bla(M); allows cytosolic expression of β-lactamase
>Addgene plasmid #210665 | pTT3-ecdCD80-ST3-His | addgene full sequence | sequence record 443131 | Addgene NGS Result
AGATCTATACATTGAATCAATATTGGCAATTAGCCATATTAGTCATTGGTTATATAGCATAAATCAATAT
TGGCTATTGGCCATTGCATACGTTGTATCTATATCATAATATGTACATTTATATTGGCTCATGTCCAATA
TGACCGCCATGTTGACATTGATTATTGACTAGTTATTAATAGTAATCAATTACGGGGTCATTAGTTCATA
GCCCATATATGGAGTTCCGCGTTACATAACTTACGGTAAATGGCCCGCCTGGCTGACCGCCCAACGACCC
CCGCCCATTGACGTCAATAATGACGTATGTTCCCATAGTAACGCCAATAGGGACTTTCCATTGACGTCAA
TGGGTGGAGTATTTACGGTAAACTGCCCACTTGGCAGTACATCAAGTGTATCATATGCCAAGTCCGCCCC
CTATTGACGTCAATGACGGTAAATGGCCCGCCTGGCATTATGCCCAGTACATGACCTTACGGGACTTTCC
TACTTGGCAGTACATCTACGTATTAGTCATCGCTATTACCATGGTGATGCGGTTTTGGCAGTACACCAAT
GGGCGTGGATAGCGGTTTGACTCACGGGGATTTCCAAGTCTCCACCCCATTGACGTCAATGGGAGTTTGT
TTTGGCACCAAAATCAACGGGACTTTCCAAAATGTCGTAATAACCCCGCCCCGTTGACGCAAATGGGCGG
TAGGCGTGTACGGTGGGAGGTCTATATAAGCAGAGCTCGTTTAGTGAACCGTCAGATCCTCACTCTCTTC
CGCATCGCTGTCTGCGAGGGCCAGCTGTTGGGCTCGCGGTTGAGGACAAACTCTTCGCGGTCTTTCCAGT
ACTCTTGGATCGGAAACCCGTCGGCCTCCGAACGGTACTCCGCCACCGAGGGACCTGAGCGAGTCCGCAT
CGACCGGATCGGAAAACCTCTCGAGAAAGGCGTCTAACCAGTCACAGTCGCAAGGTAGGCTGAGCACCGT
GGCGGGCGGCAGCGGGTGGCGGTCGGGGTTGTTTCTGGCGGAGGTGCTGCTGATGATGTAATTAAAGTAG
GCGGTCTTGAGACGGCGGATGGTCGAGGTGAGGTGTGGCAGGCTTGAGATCCAGCTGTTGGGGTGAGTAC
TCCCTCTCAAAAGCGGGCATTACTTCTGCGCTAAGATTGTCAGTTTCCAAAAACGAGGAGGATTTGATAT
TCACCTGGCCCGATCTGGCCATACACTTGAGTGACAATGACATCCACTTTGCCTTTCTCTCCACAGGTGT
CCACTCCCAGGTCCAAGTTTAAACGGATCTCTAGCGAATTCGCCACCATGGGACACACAAGAAGGCAGGG
CACAAGCCCCAGCAAGTGCCCCTACCTGAACTTCTTCCAGCTGCTGGTGCTGGCCGGCCTGAGCCATTTT
TGTTCTGGCGTGATCCACGTGACCAAAGAAGTGAAAGAGGTCGCCACACTGAGCTGCGGCCACAATGTGT
CCGTGGAAGAACTGGCCCAGACCAGAATCTACTGGCAGAAAGAAAAGAAAATGGTGCTGACCATGATGAG
CGGCGACATGAACATCTGGCCCGAGTACAAGAACCGGACCATCTTCGACATCACCAACAACCTGAGCATC
GTGATCCTGGCTCTGAGGCCTTCTGACGAGGGCACCTATGAGTGCGTGGTGCTGAAGTACGAGAAGGACG
CCTTCAAGCGGGAACACCTGGCCGAAGTGACACTGAGCGTGAAGGCCGACTTTCCCACACCTAGCATCAG
CGACTTCGAGATCCCCACCAGCAACATCCGGCGGATCATCTGTTCTACCAGCGGCGGCTTTCCTGAGCCT
CACCTGAGCTGGCTTGAGAACGGCGAGGAACTGAACGCCATCAACACCACCGTGTCTCAGGACCCCGAGA
CAGAGCTGTATGCCGTGTCCAGCAAGCTGGACTTCAACATGACCACCAACCACAGCTTCATGTGCCTGAT
TAAGTACGGCCACCTGAGAGTGAACCAGACCTTCAACTGGAATACCACCAAGCAAGAGCACTTCCCCGAC
AACAGAGGCGTCCCTCATATCGTGATGGTCGACGCCTATAAGAGGTATAAACATCATCATCATCACCATT
AAGGATCCCCCGACCTCGACCTCTGGCTAATAAAGGAAATTTATTTTCATTGCAATAGTGTGTTGGAATT
TTTTGTGTCTCTCACTCGGAAGGACATATGGGAGGGCAAATCATTTGGTCGAGATCCCTCGGAGATCTCT
AGCTAGAGGATCGATCCCCGCCCCGGACGAACTAAACCTGACTACGACATCTCTGCCCCTTCTTCGCGGG
GCAGTGCATGTAATCCCTTCAGTTGGTTGGTACAACTTGCCAACTGGGCCCTGTTCCACATGTGACACGG
GGGGGGACCAAACACAAAGGGGTTCTCTGACTGTAGTTGACATCCTTATAAATGGATGTGCACATTTGCC
AACACTGAGTGGCTTTCATCCTGGAGCAGACTTTGCAGTCTGTGGACTGCAACACAACATTGCCTTTATG
TGTAACTCTTGGCTGAAGCTCTTACACCAATGCTGGGGGACATGTACCTCCCAGGGGCCCAGGAAGACTA
CGGGAGGCTACACCAACGTCAATCAGAGGGGCCTGTGTAGCTACCGATAAGCGGACCCTCAAGAGGGCAT
TAGCAATAGTGTTTATAAGGCCCCCTTGTTAACCCTAAACGGGTAGCATATGCTTCCCGGGTAGTAGTAT
ATACTATCCAGACTAACCCTAATTCAATAGCATATGTTACCCAACGGGAAGCATATGCTATCGAATTAGG
GTTAGTAAAAGGGTCCTAAGGAACAGCGATATCTCCCACCCCATGAGCTGTCACGGTTTTATTTACATGG
GGTCAGGATTCCACGAGGGTAGTGAACCATTTTAGTCACAAGGGCAGTGGCTGAAGATCAAGGAGCGGGC
AGTGAACTCTCCTGAATCTTCGCCTGCTTCTTCATTCTCCTTCGTTTAGCTAATAGAATAACTGCTGAGT
TGTGAACAGTAAGGTGTATGTGAGGTGCTCGAAAACAAGGTTTCAGGTGACGCCCCCAGAATAAAATTTG
GACGGGGGGTTCAGTGGTGGCATTGTGCTATGACACCAATATAACCCTCACAAACCCCTTGGGCAATAAA
TACTAGTGTAGGAATGAAACATTCTGAATATCTTTAACAATAGAAATCCATGGGGTGGGGACAAGCCGTA
AAGACTGGATGTCCATCTCACACGAATTTATGGCTATGGGCAACACATAATCCTAGTGCAATATGATACT
GGGGTTATTAAGATGTGTCCCAGGCAGGGACCAAGACAGGTGAACCATGTTGTTACACTCTATTTGTAAC
AAGGGGAAAGAGAGTGGACGCCGACAGCAGCGGACTCCACTGGTTGTCTCTAACACCCCCGAAAATTAAA
CGGGGCTCCACGCCAATGGGGCCCATAAACAAAGACAAGTGGCCACTCTTTTTTTTGAAATTGTGGAGTG
GGGGCACGCGTCAGCCCCCACACGCCGCCCTGCGGTTTTGGACTGTAAAATAAGGGTGTAATAACTTGGC
TGATTGTAACCCCGCTAACCACTGCGGTCAAACCACTTGCCCACAAAACCACTAATGGCACCCCGGGGAA
TACCTGCATAAGTAGGTGGGCGGGCCAAGATAGGGGCGCGATTGCTGCGATCTGGAGGACAAATTACACA
CACTTGCGCCTGAGCGCCAAGCACAGGGTTGTTGGTCCTCATATTCACGAGGTCGCTGAGAGCACGGTGG
GCTAATGTTGCCATGGGTAGCATATACTACCCAAATATCTGGATAGCATATGCTATCCTAATCTATATCT
GGGTAGCATAGGCTATCCTAATCTATATCTGGGTAGCATATGCTATCCTAATCTATATCTGGGTAGTATA
TGCTATCCTAATTTATATCTGGGTAGCATAGGCTATCCTAATCTATATCTGGGTAGCATATGCTATCCTA
ATCTATATCTGGGTAGTATATGCTATCCTAATCTGTATCCGGGTAGCATATGCTACCCAGATAGAGATTA
GGGTAGTATATGCTATCCTAATTTATATCTGGGTAGCATATACTACCCAAATATCTGGATAGCATATGCT
ATCCTAATCTATATCTGGGTAGCATATGCTATCCTAATCTATATCTGGGTAGCATAGGCTATCCTAATCT
ATATCTGGGTAGCATATGCTATCCTAATCTATATCTGGGTAGTATATGCTATCCTAATTTATATCTGGGT
AGCATAGGCTATCCTAATCTATATCTGGGTAGCATATGCTATCCTAATCTATATCTGGGTAGTATATGCT
ATCCTAATCTGTATCCGGGTAGCATATGCTATCCTCATGATAAGCTGTCAAACATGAGAATTTTCTTGAA
GACGAAAGGGCCTCGTGATACGCCTATTTTTATAGGTTAATGTCATGATAATAATGGTTTCTTAGACGTC
AGGTGGCACTTTTCGGGGAAATGTGCGCGGAACCCCTATTTGTTTATTTTTCTAAATACATTCAAATATG
TATCCGCTCATGAGACAATAACCCTGATAAATGCTTCAATAATATTGAAAAAGGAAGAGTATGAGTATTC
AACATTTCCGTGTCGCCCTTATTCCCTTTTTTGCGGCATTTTGCCTTCCTGTTTTTGCTCACCCAGAAAC
GCTGGTGAAAGTAAAAGATGCTGAAGATCAGTTGGGTGCACGAGTGGGTTACATCGAACTGGATCTCAAC
AGCGGTAAGATCCTTGAGAGTTTTCGCCCCGAAGAACGTTTTCCAATGATGAGCACTTTTAAAGTTCTGC
TATGTGGCGCGGTATTATCCCGTGTTGACGCCGGGCAAGAGCAACTCGGTCGCCGCATACACTATTCTCA
GAATGACTTGGTTGAGTACTCACCAGTCACAGAAAAGCATCTTACGGATGGCATGACAGTAAGAGAATTA
TGCAGTGCTGCCATAACCATGAGTGATAACACTGCGGCCAACTTACTTCTGACAACGATCGGAGGACCGA
AGGAGCTAACCGCTTTTTTGCACAACATGGGGGATCATGTAACTCGCCTTGATCGTTGGGAACCGGAGCT
GAATGAAGCCATACCAAACGACGAGCGTGACACCACGATGCCTGCAGCAATGGCAACAACGTTGCGCAAA
CTATTAACTGGCGAACTACTTACTCTAGCTTCCCGGCAACAATTAATAGACTGGATGGAGGCGGATAAAG
TTGCAGGACCACTTCTGCGCTCGGCCCTTCCGGCTGGCTGGTTTATTGCTGATAAATCTGGAGCCGGTGA
GCGTGGGTCTCGCGGTATCATTGCAGCACTGGGGCCAGATGGTAAGCCCTCCCGTATCGTAGTTATCTAC
ACGACGGGGAGTCAGGCAACTATGGATGAACGAAATAGACAGATCGCTGAGATAGGTGCCTCACTGATTA
AGCATTGGTAACTGTCAGACCAAGTTTACTCATATATACTTTAGATTGATTTAAAACTTCATTTTTAATT
TAAAAGGATCTAGGTGAAGATCCTTTTTGATAATCTCATGACCAAAATCCCTTAACGTGAGTTTTCGTTC
CACTGAGCGTCAGACCCCGTAGAAAAGATCAAAGGATCTTCTTGAGATCCTTTTTTTCTGCGCGTAATCT
GCTGCTTGCAAACAAAAAAACCACCGCTACCAGCGGTGGTTTGTTTGCCGGATCAAGAGCTACCAACTCT
TTTTCCGAAGGTAACTGGCTTCAGCAGAGCGCAGATACCAAATACTGTTCTTCTAGTGTAGCCGTAGTTA
GGCCACCACTTCAAGAACTCTGTAGCACCGCCTACATACCTCGCTCTGCTAATCCTGTTACCAGTGGCTG
CTGCCAGTGGCGATAAGTCGTGTCTTACCGGGTTGGACTCAAGACGATAGTTACCGGATAAGGCGCAGCG
GTCGGGCTGAACGGGGGGTTCGTGCACACAGCCCAGCTTGGAGCGAACGACCTACACCGAACTGAGATAC
CTACAGCGTGAGCTATGAGAAAGCGCCACGCTTCCCGAAGGGAGAAAGGCGGACAGGTATCCGGTAAGCG
GCAGGGTCGGAACAGGAGAGCGCACGAGGGAGCTTCCAGGGGGAAACGCCTGGTATCTTTATAGTCCTGT
CGGGTTTCGCCACCTCTGACTTGAGCGTCGATTTTTGTGATGCTCGTCAGGGGGGCGGAGCCTATGGAAA
AACGCCAGCAACGCGGCCTTTTTACGGTTCCTGGCCTTTTGCTGGCCTTTTGCTCACATGTTCTTTCCTG
CGTTATCCCCTGATTCTGTGGATAACCGTATTACCGCCTTTGAGTGAGCTGATACCGCTCGCCGCAGCCG
AACGACCGAGCGCAGCGAGTCAGTGAGCGAGGAAGCGGAAGAGCGCCCAATACGCAAACCGCCTCTCCCC
GCGCGTTGGCCGATTCATTAATGCAGCTGGCACGACAGGTTTCCCGACTGGAAAGCGGGCAGTGAGCGCA
ACGCAATTAATGTGAGTTAGCTCACTCATTAGGCACCCCAGGCTTTACACTTTATGCTTCCGGCTCGTAT
GTTGTGTGGAATTGTGAGCGGATAACAATTTCACACAGGAAACAGCTATGACCATGATTACGCCAAGCTC
TAGCTAGAGGTCGACCAATTCTCATGTTTGACAGCTTATCATCGCAGATCCGGGCAACGTTGTTGCCATT
GCTGCAGGCGCAGAACTGGTAGGTATGGA
